>Addgene plasmid #252646 | pSLQ17940-PHR-SFFV-NES*3-PYL1-pHintein_N150-NLS-ABE8e-Cas9-NLS | addgene full sequence | sequence record 501829 | Addgene NGS Result
CGCCAAATGGCAGTATTCATCCACAATTTTAAAAGAAAAGGGGGGATTGGGGGGTACAGTGCAGGGGAAA
GAATAGTAGACATAATAGCAACAGACATACAAACTAAAGAATTACAAAAACAAATTACAAAAATTCAAAA
TTTTCGGGTTTATTACAGGGACAGCAGAGATCCAGTTTATCGATAAGCTTGATATCGAATTCCCGATAAA
ATAAAAGATTTTATTTAGTCTCCAGAAAAAGGGGGGAATGAAAGACCCCACCTGTAGGTTTGGCAAGCTA
GCTGCAGTAACGCCATTTTGCAAGGCATGGAAAAATACCAAACCAAGAATAGAGAAGTTCAGATCAAGGG
CGGGTACATGAAAATAGCTAACGTTGGGCCAAACAGGATATCTGCGGTGAGCAGTTTCGGCCCCGGCCCG
GGGCCAAGAACAGATGGTCACCGCAGTTTCGGCCCCGGCCCGAGGCCAAGAACAGATGGTCCCCAGATAT
GGCCCAACCCTCAGCAGTTTCTTAAGACCCATCAGATGTTTCCAGGCTCCCCCAAGGACCTGAAATGACC
CTGCGCCTTATTTGAATTAACCAATCAGCCTGCTTCTCGCTTCTGTTCGCGCGCTTCTGCTTCCCGAGCT
CTATAAAAGAGCTCACAACCCCTCACTCGGCGCGCCAGTCCTCCGACAGACTGAGTCGGGTACCGCCTAG
GAAATTCTCACGCGTGCCCGCCACCATGCTGCCTCCGCTTGAAAGACTTACACTCGGCGGAGGGAGCCTT
CCTCCGTTGGAGCGGTTGACGCTCTCCGGCGGTAGTGGTGGGGGCGCGCCAACTCAAGACGAATTCACCC
AACTCTCCCAATCAATCGCCGAGTTCCACACGTACCAACTCGGTAACGGCCGTTGCTCATCTCTCCTAGC
TCAGCGAATCCACGCGCCGCCGGAAACAGTATGGTCCGTGGTGAGACGTTTCGATAGGCCACAGATTTAC
AAACACTTCATCAAAAGCTGTAACGTGAGTGAAGATTTCGAGATGCGAGTGGGATGCACGCGCGACGTGA
ACGTGATAAGTGGATTACCGGCGAATACGTCTCGAGAGAGATTAGATCTGTTGGACGATGATCGGAGAGT
GACTGGGTTTAGTATAACCGGTGGTGAACATAGGCTGAGGAATTATAAATCGGTTACGACGGTTCATAGA
TTTGAGAAAGAAGAAGAAGAAGAAAGGATCTGGACCGTTGTTTTGGAATCTTATGTTGTTGATGTACCGG
AAGGTAATTCGGAGGAAGATACGAGATTGTTTGCTGATACGGTTATTAGATTGAATCTTCAGAAACTTGC
TTCGATCACTGAAGCTATGAACGGAGGTTCCGGCTCAAAAGCCCGGGCCTTGGCTCTCAAACTCGCGGGG
CTCGACATTGGAGGTTCCGGCAGCAGCGGTTTAAACGGCGCGTTGGCAGAGGGAACGCGGATTTTTGACC
CAGTAACGGGGACTACTCATCGAATAGAGGATGTTGTGGGAGGAAGAAAGCCGATTCATGTAGTAGCTGC
AGCAAAGGACGGGACACTCCATGCGAGGCCAGTCGTCTCTTGGTTTGATCAGGGAACGCGAGATGTCATC
GGACTTAGGATTGCAGGTGGTGCAATTCTCTGGGCCACACCTGACCACAAAGTCCTGACCGAATATGGTT
GGAGAGCTGCGGGGGAGCTGCGGAAAGGCGACCGAGTTGCCCAACCCAGACGGTTTGATGGCTTCGGAGA
CTCCGCTCCCATCCCTGCGAGAGTTCAAGCGTTGGCTGACGCGCTCGACGATAAATTCCTTCACGATATG
CTCGCGGAGGAGCTTCGCTACAGTGTGATACGAGAAGTGCTCCCGACCAGAAGAGCTAGGACGTTCAATC
TTGAGGTGGAAGAGCTCCACACACTGGTAGCGGAAGGAGTGGTTGTCCACAATGGCAGTGGCTCTGGTGG
TGGCAGTATGAAACGGACAGCCGACGGAAGCGAGTTCGAGTCACCAAAGAAGAAGCGGAAAGTCTCTGAG
GTGGAGTTTTCCCACGAGTACTGGATGAGACATGCCCTGACCCTGGCCAAGAGGGCACGCGATGAGAGGG
AGGTGCCTGTGGGAGCCGTGCTGGTGCTGAACAATAGAGTGATCGGCGAGGGCTGGAACAGAGCCATCGG
CCTGCACGACCCAACAGCCCATGCCGAAATTATGGCCCTGAGACAGGGCGGCCTGGTCATGCAGAACTAC
AGACTGATTGACGCCACCCTGTACGTGACATTCGAGCCTTGCGTGATGTGCGCCGGCGCCATGATCCACT
CTAGGATCGGCCGCGTGGTGTTTGGCGTGAGGAACAGCAAAAGAGGCGCCGCAGGCTCCCTGATGAACGT
GCTGAACTACCCCGGCATGAATCACCGCGTCGAAATTACCGAGGGAATCCTGGCAGATGAATGTGCCGCC
CTGCTGTGCGATTTCTACCGGATGCCTAGACAGGTGTTCAATGCTCAGAAGAAGGCCCAGAGCTCCATCA
ACTCCGGAGGATCTAGCGGAGGCTCCTCTGGCTCTGAGACACCTGGCACAAGCGAGAGCGCAACACCTGA
AAGCAGCGGGGGCAGCAGCGGGGGGTCAGACAAGAAGTACAGCATCGGCCTGGCCATCGGCACCAACTCT
GTGGGCTGGGCCGTGATCACCGACGAGTACAAGGTGCCCAGCAAGAAATTCAAGGTGCTGGGCAACACCG
ACCGGCACAGCATCAAGAAGAACCTGATCGGAGCCCTGCTGTTCGACAGCGGCGAAACAGCCGAGGCCAC
CCGGCTGAAGAGAACCGCCAGAAGAAGATACACCAGACGGAAGAACCGGATCTGCTATCTGCAAGAGATC
TTCAGCAACGAGATGGCCAAGGTGGACGACAGCTTCTTCCACAGACTGGAAGAGTCCTTCCTGGTGGAAG
AGGATAAGAAGCACGAGCGGCACCCCATCTTCGGCAACATCGTGGACGAGGTGGCCTACCACGAGAAGTA
CCCCACCATCTACCACCTGAGAAAGAAACTGGTGGACAGCACCGACAAGGCCGACCTGCGGCTGATCTAT
CTGGCCCTGGCCCACATGATCAAGTTCCGGGGCCACTTCCTGATCGAGGGCGACCTGAACCCCGACAACA
GCGACGTGGACAAGCTGTTCATCCAGCTGGTGCAGACCTACAACCAGCTGTTCGAGGAAAACCCCATCAA
CGCCAGCGGCGTGGACGCCAAGGCCATCCTGTCTGCCAGACTGAGCAAGAGCAGACGGCTGGAAAATCTG
ATCGCCCAGCTGCCCGGCGAGAAGAAGAATGGCCTGTTCGGAAACCTGATTGCCCTGAGCCTGGGCCTGA
CCCCCAACTTCAAGAGCAACTTCGACCTGGCCGAGGATGCCAAACTGCAGCTGAGCAAGGACACCTACGA
CGACGACCTGGACAACCTGCTGGCCCAGATCGGCGACCAGTACGCCGACCTGTTTCTGGCCGCCAAGAAC
CTGTCCGACGCCATCCTGCTGAGCGACATCCTGAGAGTGAACACCGAGATCACCAAGGCCCCCCTGAGCG
CCTCTATGATCAAGAGATACGACGAGCACCACCAGGACCTGACCCTGCTGAAAGCTCTCGTGCGGCAGCA
GCTGCCTGAGAAGTACAAAGAGATTTTCTTCGACCAGAGCAAGAACGGCTACGCCGGCTACATTGACGGC
GGAGCCAGCCAGGAAGAGTTCTACAAGTTCATCAAGCCCATCCTGGAAAAGATGGACGGCACCGAGGAAC
TGCTCGTGAAGCTGAACAGAGAGGACCTGCTGCGGAAGCAGCGGACCTTCGACAACGGCAGCATCCCCCA
CCAGATCCACCTGGGAGAGCTGCACGCCATTCTGCGGCGGCAGGAAGATTTTTACCCATTCCTGAAGGAC
AACCGGGAAAAGATCGAGAAGATCCTGACCTTCCGCATCCCCTACTACGTGGGCCCTCTGGCCAGGGGAA
ACAGCAGATTCGCCTGGATGACCAGAAAGAGCGAGGAAACCATCACCCCCTGGAACTTCGAGGAAGTGGT
GGACAAGGGCGCTTCCGCCCAGAGCTTCATCGAGCGGATGACCAACTTCGATAAGAACCTGCCCAACGAG
AAGGTGCTGCCCAAGCACAGCCTGCTGTACGAGTACTTCACCGTGTATAACGAGCTGACCAAAGTGAAAT
ACGTGACCGAGGGAATGAGAAAGCCCGCCTTCCTGAGCGGCGAGCAGAAAAAGGCCATCGTGGACCTGCT
GTTCAAGACCAACCGGAAAGTGACCGTGAAGCAGCTGAAAGAGGACTACTTCAAGAAAATCGAGTGCTTC
GACTCCGTGGAAATCTCCGGCGTGGAAGATCGGTTCAACGCCTCCCTGGGCACATACCACGATCTGCTGA
AAATTATCAAGGACAAGGACTTCCTGGACAATGAGGAAAACGAGGACATTCTGGAAGATATCGTGCTGAC
CCTGACACTGTTTGAGGACAGAGAGATGATCGAGGAACGGCTGAAAACCTATGCCCACCTGTTCGACGAC
AAAGTGATGAAGCAGCTGAAGCGGCGGAGATACACCGGCTGGGGCAGGCTGAGCCGGAAGCTGATCAACG
GCATCCGGGACAAGCAGTCCGGCAAGACAATCCTGGATTTCCTGAAGTCCGACGGCTTCGCCAACAGAAA
CTTCATGCAGCTGATCCACGACGACAGCCTGACCTTTAAAGAGGACATCCAGAAAGCCCAGGTGTCCGGC
CAGGGCGATAGCCTGCACGAGCACATTGCCAATCTGGCCGGCAGCCCCGCCATTAAGAAGGGCATCCTGC
AGACAGTGAAGGTGGTGGACGAGCTCGTGAAAGTGATGGGCCGGCACAAGCCCGAGAACATCGTGATCGA
AATGGCCAGAGAGAACCAGACCACCCAGAAGGGACAGAAGAACAGCCGCGAGAGAATGAAGCGGATCGAA
GAGGGCATCAAAGAGCTGGGCAGCCAGATCCTGAAAGAACACCCCGTGGAAAACACCCAGCTGCAGAACG
AGAAGCTGTACCTGTACTACCTGCAGAATGGGCGGGATATGTACGTGGACCAGGAACTGGACATCAACCG
GCTGTCCGACTACGATGTGGACCATATCGTGCCTCAGAGCTTTCTGAAGGACGACTCCATCGACAACAAG
GTGCTGACCAGAAGCGACAAGAACCGGGGCAAGAGCGACAACGTGCCCTCCGAAGAGGTCGTGAAGAAGA
TGAAGAACTACTGGCGGCAGCTGCTGAACGCCAAGCTGATTACCCAGAGAAAGTTCGACAATCTGACCAA
GGCCGAGAGAGGCGGCCTGAGCGAACTGGATAAGGCCGGCTTCATCAAGAGACAGCTGGTGGAAACCCGG
CAGATCACAAAGCACGTGGCACAGATCCTGGACTCCCGGATGAACACTAAGTACGACGAGAATGACAAGC
TGATCCGGGAAGTGAAAGTGATCACCCTGAAGTCCAAGCTGGTGTCCGATTTCCGGAAGGATTTCCAGTT
TTACAAAGTGCGCGAGATCAACAACTACCACCACGCCCACGACGCCTACCTGAACGCCGTCGTGGGAACC
GCCCTGATCAAAAAGTACCCTAAGCTGGAAAGCGAGTTCGTGTACGGCGACTACAAGGTGTACGACGTGC
GGAAGATGATCGCCAAGAGCGAGCAGGAAATCGGCAAGGCTACCGCCAAGTACTTCTTCTACAGCAACAT
CATGAACTTTTTCAAGACCGAGATTACCCTGGCCAACGGCGAGATCCGGAAGCGGCCTCTGATCGAGACA
AACGGCGAAACCGGGGAGATCGTGTGGGATAAGGGCCGGGATTTTGCCACCGTGCGGAAAGTGCTGAGCA
TGCCCCAAGTGAATATCGTGAAAAAGACCGAGGTGCAGACAGGCGGCTTCAGCAAAGAGTCTATCCTGCC
CAAGAGGAACAGCGATAAGCTGATCGCCAGAAAGAAGGACTGGGACCCTAAGAAGTACGGCGGCTTCGAC
AGCCCCACCGTGGCCTATTCTGTGCTGGTGGTGGCCAAAGTGGAAAAGGGCAAGTCCAAGAAACTGAAGA
GTGTGAAAGAGCTGCTGGGGATCACCATCATGGAAAGAAGCAGCTTCGAGAAGAATCCCATCGACTTTCT
GGAAGCCAAGGGCTACAAAGAAGTGAAAAAGGACCTGATCATCAAGCTGCCTAAGTACTCCCTGTTCGAG
CTGGAAAACGGCCGGAAGAGAATGCTGGCCTCTGCCGGCGAACTGCAGAAGGGAAACGAACTGGCCCTGC
CCTCCAAATATGTGAACTTCCTGTACCTGGCCAGCCACTATGAGAAGCTGAAGGGCTCCCCCGAGGATAA
TGAGCAGAAACAGCTGTTTGTGGAACAGCACAAGCACTACCTGGACGAGATCATCGAGCAGATCAGCGAG
TTCTCCAAGAGAGTGATCCTGGCCGACGCTAATCTGGACAAAGTGCTGTCCGCCTACAACAAGCACCGGG
ATAAGCCCATCAGAGAGCAGGCCGAGAATATCATCCACCTGTTTACCCTGACCAATCTGGGAGCCCCTGC
CGCCTTCAAGTACTTTGACACCACCATCGACCGGAAGAGGTACACCAGCACCAAAGAGGTGCTGGACGCC
ACCCTGATCCACCAGAGCATCACCGGCCTGTACGAGACACGGATCGACCTGTCTCAGCTGGGAGGTGACT
CTGGCGGCTCAAAAAGAACCGCCGACGGCAGCGAATTCGAGCCCAAGAAGAAGAGGAAAGTCTAACTCGA
GAGAGGGCCCTATTCGTCGACAATCAACCTCTGGATTACAAAATTTGTGAAAGATTGACTGGTATTCTTA
ACTATGTTGCTCCTTTTACGCTATGTGGATACGCTGCTTTAATGCCTTTGTATCATGCTATTGCTTCCCG
TATGGCTTTCATTTTCTCCTCCTTGTATAAATCCTGGTTGCTGTCTCTTTATGAGGAGTTGTGGCCCGTT
GTCAGGCAACGTGGCGTGGTGTGCACTGTGTTTGCTGACGCAACCCCCACTGGTTGGGGCATTGCCACCA
CCTGTCAGCTCCTTTCCGGGACTTTCGCTTTCCCCCTCCCTATTGCCACGGCGGAACTCATCGCCGCCTG
CCTTGCCCGCTGCTGGACAGGGGCTCGGCTGTTGGGCACTGACAATTCCGTGGTGTTGTCGGGGAAGCTG
ACGTCCTTTCCATGGCTGCTCGCCTGTGTTGCCACCTGGATTCTGCGCGGGACGTCCTTCTGCTACGTCC
CTTCGGCCCTCAATCCAGCGGACCTTCCTTCCCGCGGCCTGCTGCCGGCTCTGCGGCCTCTTCCGCGTCT
TCGCCTTCGCCCTCAGACGAGTCGGATCTCCCTTTGGGCCGCCTCCCCGCCTGGAATTCGAGCTCGGCCT
CGAGGGAATTAATTCGAGCTCGGTACCTTTAAGACCAATGACTTACAAGGCAGCTGTAGATCTTAGCCAC
TTTTTAAAAGAAAAGGGGGGACTGGAAGGGCTAATTCACTCCCAACGAAGACAAGATCTGCTTTTTGCTT
GTACTGGGTCTCTCTGGTTAGACCAGATCTGAGCCTGGGAGCTCTCTGGCTAACTAGGGAACCCACTGCT
TAAGCCTCAATAAAGCTTGCCTTGAGTGCTTCAAGTAGTGTGTGCCCGTCTGTTGTGTGACTCTGGTAAC
TAGAGATCCCTCAGACCCTTTTAGTCAGTGTGGAAAATCTCTAGCAGCATCTAGAATTAATTCCGTGTAT
TCTATAGTGTCACCTAAATCGTATGTGTATGATACATAAGGTTATGTATTAATTGTAGCCGCGTTCTAAC
GACAATATGTACAAGCCTAATTGTGTAGCATCTGGCTTACTGAAGCAGACCCTATCATCTCTCTCGTAAA
CTGCCGTCAGAGTCGGTTTGGTTGGACGAACCTTCTGAGTTTCTGGTAACGCCGTCCCGCACCCGGAAAT
GGTCAGCGAACCAATCAGCAGGGTCATCGCTAGCCAGATCCTCTACGCCGGACGCATCGTGGCCGGCATC
ACCGGCGCCACAGGTGCGGTTGCTGGCGCCTATATCGCCGACATCACCGATGGGGAAGATCGGGCTCGCC
ACTTCGGGCTCATGAGCGCTTGTTTCGGCGTGGGTATGGTGGCAGGCCCCGTGGCCGGGGGACTGTTGGG
CGCCATCTCCTTGCATGCACCATTCCTTGCGGCGGCGGTGCTCAACGGCCTCAACCTACTACTGGGCTGC
TTCCTAATGCAGGAGTCGCATAAGGGAGAGCGTCGAATGGTGCACTCTCAGTACAATCTGCTCTGATGCC
GCATAGTTAAGCCAGCCCCGACACCCGCCAACACCCGCTGACGCGCCCTGACGGGCTTGTCTGCTCCCGG
CATCCGCTTACAGACAAGCTGTGACCGTCTCCGGGAGCTGCATGTGTCAGAGGTTTTCACCGTCATCACC
GAAACGCGCGAGACGAAAGGGCCTCGTGATACGCCTATTTTTATAGGTTAATGTCATGATAATAATGGTT
TCTTAGACGTCAGGTGGCACTTTTCGGGGAAATGTGCGCGGAACCCCTATTTGTTTATTTTTCTAAATAC
ATTCAAATATGTATCCGCTCATGAGACAATAACCCTGATAAATGCTTCAATAATATTGAAAAAGGAAGAG
TATGAGTATTCAACATTTCCGTGTCGCCCTTATTCCCTTTTTTGCGGCATTTTGCCTTCCTGTTTTTGCT
CACCCAGAAACGCTGGTGAAAGTAAAAGATGCTGAAGATCAGTTGGGTGCACGAGTGGGTTACATCGAAC
TGGATCTCAACAGCGGTAAGATCCTTGAGAGTTTTCGCCCCGAAGAACGTTTTCCAATGATGAGCACTTT
TAAAGTTCTGCTATGTGGCGCGGTATTATCCCGTATTGACGCCGGGCAAGAGCAACTCGGTCGCCGCATA
CACTATTCTCAGAATGACTTGGTTGAGTACTCACCAGTCACAGAAAAGCATCTTACGGATGGCATGACAG
TAAGAGAATTATGCAGTGCTGCCATAACCATGAGTGATAACACTGCGGCCAACTTACTTCTGACAACGAT
CGGAGGACCGAAGGAGCTAACCGCTTTTTTGCACAACATGGGGGATCATGTAACTCGCCTTGATCGTTGG
GAACCGGAGCTGAATGAAGCCATACCAAACGACGAGCGTGACACCACGATGCCTGTAGCAATGGCAACAA
CGTTGCGCAAACTATTAACTGGCGAACTACTTACTCTAGCTTCCCGGCAACAATTAATAGACTGGATGGA
GGCGGATAAAGTTGCAGGACCACTTCTGCGCTCGGCCCTTCCGGCTGGCTGGTTTATTGCTGATAAATCT
GGAGCCGGTGAGCGTGGGTCTCGCGGTATCATTGCAGCACTGGGGCCAGATGGTAAGCCCTCCCGTATCG
TAGTTATCTACACGACGGGGAGTCAGGCAACTATGGATGAACGAAATAGACAGATCGCTGAGATAGGTGC
CTCACTGATTAAGCATTGGTAACTGTCAGACCAAGTTTACTCATATATACTTTAGATTGATTTAAAACTT
CATTTTTAATTTAAAAGGATCTAGGTGAAGATCCTTTTTGATAATCTCATGACCAAAATCCCTTAACGTG
AGTTTTCGTTCCACTGAGCGTCAGACCCCGTAGAAAAGATCAAAGGATCTTCTTGAGATCCTTTTTTTCT
GCGCGTAATCTGCTGCTTGCAAACAAAAAAACCACCGCTACCAGCGGTGGTTTGTTTGCCGGATCAAGAG
CTACCAACTCTTTTTCCGAAGGTAACTGGCTTCAGCAGAGCGCAGATACCAAATACTGTTCTTCTAGTGT
AGCCGTAGTTAGGCCACCACTTCAAGAACTCTGTAGCACCGCCTACATACCTCGCTCTGCTAATCCTGTT
ACCAGTGGCTGCTGCCAGTGGCGATAAGTCGTGTCTTACCGGGTTGGACTCAAGACGATAGTTACCGGAT
AAGGCGCAGCGGTCGGGCTGAACGGGGGGTTCGTGCACACAGCCCAGCTTGGAGCGAACGACCTACACCG
AACTGAGATACCTACAGCGTGAGCTATGAGAAAGCGCCACGCTTCCCGAAGGGAGAAAGGCGGACAGGTA
TCCGGTAAGCGGCAGGGTCGGAACAGGAGAGCGCACGAGGGAGCTTCCAGGGGGAAACGCCTGGTATCTT
TATAGTCCTGTCGGGTTTCGCCACCTCTGACTTGAGCGTCGATTTTTGTGATGCTCGTCAGGGGGGCGGA
GCCTATGGAAAAACGCCAGCAACGCGGCCTTTTTACGGTTCCTGGCCTTTTGCTGGCCTTTTGCTCACAT
GTTCTTTCCTGCGTTATCCCCTGATTCTGTGGATAACCGTATTACCGCCTTTGAGTGAGCTGATACCGCT
CGCCGCAGCCGAACGACCGAGCGCAGCGAGTCAGTGAGCGAGGAAGCGGAAGAGCGCCCAATACGCAAAC
CGCCTCTCCCCGCGCGTTGGCCGATTCATTAATGCAGCTGTGGAATGTGTGTCAGTTAGGGTGTGGAAAG
TCCCCAGGCTCCCCAGCAGGCAGAAGTATGCAAAGCATGCATCTCAATTAGTCAGCAACCAGGTGTGGAA
AGTCCCCAGGCTCCCCAGCAGGCAGAAGTATGCAAAGCATGCATCTCAATTAGTCAGCAACCATAGTCCC
GCCCCTAACTCCGCCCATCCCGCCCCTAACTCCGCCCAGTTCCGCCCATTCTCCGCCCCATGGCTGACTA
ATTTTTTTTATTTATGCAGAGGCCGAGGCCGCCTCGGCCTCTGAGCTATTCCAGAAGTAGTGAGGAGGCT
TTTTTGGAGGCCTAGGCTTTTGCAAAAAGCTTGGACACAAGACAGGCTTGCGAGATATGTTTGAGAATAC
CACTTTATCCCGCGTCAGGGAGAGGCAGTGCGTAAAAAGACGCGGACTCATGTGAAATACTGGTTTTTAG
TGCGCCAGATCTCTATAATCTCGCGCAACCTATTTTCCCCTCGAACACTTTTTAAGCCGTAGATAAACAG
GCTGGGACACTTCACATGAGCGAAAAATACATCGTCACCTGGGACATGTTGCAGATCCATGCACGTAAAC
TCGCAAGCCGACTGATGCCTTCTGAACAATGGAAAGGCATTATTGCCGTAAGCCGTGGCGGTCTGTACCG
GGTGCGTTACTGGCGCGTGAACTGGGTATTCGTCATGTCGATACCGTTTGTATTTCCAGCTACGATCACG
ACAACCAGCGCGAGCTTAAAGTGCTGAAACGCGCAGAAGGCGATGGCGAAGGCTTCATCGTTATTGATGA
CCTGGTGGATACCGGTGGTACTGCGGTTGCGATTCGTGAAATGTATCCAAAAGCGCACTTTGTCACCATC
TTCGCAAAACCGGCTGGTCGTCCGCTGGTTGATGACTATGTTGTTGATATCCCGCAAGATACCTGGATTG
AACAGCCGTGGGATATGGGCGTCGTATTCGTCCCGCCAATCTCCGGTCGCTAATCTTTTCAACGCCTGGC
ACTGCCGGGCGTTGTTCTTTTTAACTTCAGGCGGGTTACAATAGTTTCCAGTAAGTATTCTGGAGGCTGC
ATCCATGACACAGGCAAACCTGAGCGAAACCCTGTTCAAACCCCGCTTTAAACATCCTGAAACCTCGACG
CTAGTCCGCCGCTTTAATCACGGCGCACAACCGCCTGTGCAGTCGGCCCTTGATGGTAAAACCATCCCTC
ACTGGTATCGCATGATTAACCGTCTGATGTGGATCTGGCGCGGCATTGACCCACGCGAAATCCTCGACGT
CCAGGCACGTATTGTGATGAGCGATGCCGAACGTACCGACGATGATTTATACGATACGGTGATTGGCTAC
CGTGGCGGCAACTGGATTTATGAGTGGGCCCCGGATCTTTGTGAAGGAACCTTACTTCTGTGGTGTGACA
TAATTGGACAAACTACCTACAGAGATTTAAAGCTCTAAGGTAAATATAAAATTTTTAAGTGTATAATGTG
TTAAACTACTGATTCTAATTGTTTGTGTATTTTAGATTCCAACCTATGGAACTGATGAATGGGAGCAGTG
GTGGAATGCCTTTAATGAGGAAAACCTGTTTTGCTCAGAAGAAATGCCATCTAGTGATGATGAGGCTACT
GCTGACTCTCAACATTCTACTCCTCCAAAAAAGAAGAGAAAGGTAGAAGACCCCAAGGACTTTCCTTCAG
AATTGCTAAGTTTTTTGAGTCATGCTGTGTTTAGTAATAGAACTCTTGCTTGCTTTGCTATTTACACCAC
AAAGGAAAAAGCTGCACTGCTATACAAGAAAATTATGGAAAAATATTCTGTAACCTTTATAAGTAGGCAT
AACAGTTATAATCATAACATACTGTTTTTTCTTACTCCACACAGGCATAGAGTGTCTGCTATTAATAACT
ATGCTCAAAAATTGTGTACCTTTAGCTTTTTAATTTGTAAAGGGGTTAATAAGGAATATTTGATGTATAG
TGCCTTGACTAGAGATCATAATCAGCCATACCACATTTGTAGAGGTTTTACTTGCTTTAAAAAACCTCCC
ACACCTCCCCCTGAACCTGAAACATAAAATGAATGCAATTGTTGTTGTTAACTTGTTTATTGCAGCTTAT
AATGGTTACAAATAAAGCAATAGCATCACAAATTTCACAAATAAAGCATTTTTTTCACTGCATTCTAGTT
GTGGTTTGTCCAAACTCATCAATGTATCTTATCATGTCTGGATCAACTGGATAACTCAAGCTAACCAAAA
TCATCCCAAACTTCCCACCCCATACCCTATTACCACTGCCAATTACCTGTGGTTTCATTTACTCTAAACC
TGTGATTCCTCTGAATTATTTTCATTTTAAAGAAATTGTATTTGTTAAATATGTACTACAAACTTAGTAG
TTGGAAGGGCTAATTCACTCCCAAAGAAGACAAGATATCCTTGATCTGTGGATCTACCACACACAAGGCT
ACTTCCCTGATTAGCAGAACTACACACCAGGGCCAGGGGTCAGATATCCACTGACCTTTGGATGGTGCTA
CAAGCTAGTACCAGTTGAGCCAGATAAGGTAGAAGAGGCCAATAAAGGAGAGAACACCAGCTTGTTACAC
CCTGTGAGCCTGCATGGGATGGATGACCCGGAGAGAGAAGTGTTAGAGTGGAGGTTTGACAGCCGCCTAG
CATTTCATCACGTGGCCCGAGAGCTGCATCCGGAGTACTTCAAGAACTGCTGATATCGAGCTTGCTACAA
GGGACTTTCCGCTGGGGACTTTCCAGGGAGGCGTGGCCTGGGCGGGACTGGGGAGTGGCGAGCCCTCAGA
TCCTGCATATAAGCAGCTGCTTTTTGCCTGTACTGGGTCTCTCTGGTTAGACCAGATCTGAGCCTGGGAG
CTCTCTGGCTAACTAGGGAACCCACTGCTTAAGCCTCAATAAAGCTTGCCTTGAGTGCTTCAAGTAGTGT
GTGCCCGTCTGTTGTGTGACTCTGGTAACTAGAGATCCCTCAGACCCTTTTAGTCAGTGTGGAAAATCTC
TAGCAGTGGCGCCCGAACAGGGACTTGAAAGCGAAAGGGAAACCAGAGGAGCTCTCTCGACGCAGGACTC
GGCTTGCTGAAGCGCGCACGGCAAGAGGCGAGGGGCGGCGACTGGTGAGTACGCCAAAAATTTTGACTAG
CGGAGGCTAGAAGGAGAGAGATGGGTGCGAGAGCGTCAGTATTAAGCGGGGGAGAATTAGATCGCGATGG
GAAAAAATTCGGTTAAGGCCAGGGGGAAAGAAAAAATATAAATTAAAACATATAGTATGGGCAAGCAGGG
AGCTAGAACGATTCGCAGTTAATCCTGGCCTGTTAGAAACATCAGAAGGCTGTAGACAAATACTGGGACA
GCTACAACCATCCCTTCAGACAGGATCAGAAGAACTTAGATCATTATATAATACAGTAGCAACCCTCTAT
TGTGTGCATCAAAGGATAGAGATAAAAGACACCAAGGAAGCTTTAGACAAGATAGAGGAAGAGCAAAACA
AAAGTAAGACCACCGCACAGCAAGCGGCCGGCCGCTGATCTTCAGACCTGGAGGAGGAGATATGAGGGAC
AATTGGAGAAGTGAATTATATAAATATAAAGTAGTAAAAATTGAACCATTAGGAGTAGCACCCACCAAGG
CAAAGAGAAGAGTGGTGCAGAGAGAAAAAAGAGCAGTGGGAATAGGAGCTTTGTTCCTTGGGTTCTTGGG
AGCAGCAGGAAGCACTATGGGCGCAGCGTCAATGACGCTGACGGTACAGGCCAGACAATTATTGTCTGGT
ATAGTGCAGCAGCAGAACAATTTGCTGAGGGCTATTGAGGCGCAACAGCATCTGTTGCAACTCACAGTCT
GGGGCATCAAGCAGCTCCAGGCAAGAATCCTGGCTGTGGAAAGATACCTAAAGGATCAACAGCTCCTGGG
GATTTGGGGTTGCTCTGGAAAACTCATTTGCACCACTGCTGTGCCTTGGAATGCTAGTTGGAGTAATAAA
TCTCTGGAACAGATTTGGAATCACACGACCTGGATGGAGTGGGACAGAGAAATTAACAATTACACAAGCT
TAATACACTCCTTAATTGAAGAATCGCAAAACCAGCAAGAAAAGAATGAACAAGAATTATTGGAATTAGA
TAAATGGGCAAGTTTGTGGAATTGGTTTAACATAACAAATTGGCTGTGGTATATAAAATTATTCATAATG
ATAGTAGGAGGCTTGGTAGGTTTAAGAATAGTTTTTGCTGTACTTTCTATAGTGAATAGAGTTAGGCAGG
GATATTCACCATTATCGTTTCAGACCCACCTCCCAACCCCGAGGGGACCCGACAGGCCCGAAGGAATAGA
AGAAGAAGGTGGAGAGAGAGACAGAGACAGATCCATTCGATTAGTGAACGGATCTCGACGGTAT
Features (pLannotate 1.2.2; 33 found; start..end, strand, type, name):
     27..144     +  misc_feature   cPPT/CTS: central polypurine tract and central termination sequence of HIV-1
    178..203     -  misc_feature   MCS (fragment): pBluescript multiple cloning site
    287..688     +  promoter       SFFV promoter: spleen focus-forming virus long terminal repeat (LTR) promoter
    822..1352    +  CDS            PYL1 (fragment): PYL1_ARATH - Also known as RCAR12. Experimental evidence at protein level: Swiss-Prot protein existence level 1. Receptor for abscisic acid (ABA) required for ABA-mediated responses such as stomatal closure and germination inhibition. Inhibits the activity of group-A protein phosphatases type 2C (PP2Cs) when activated by ABA (PubMed:19407143, PubMed:19855379, PubMed:19893533, PubMed:19898420, PubMed:23844015, PubMed:21658606). Can be activated by both (-)-ABA and (+)-ABA (PubMed:23844015). From Arabidopsis thaliana (Mouse-ear cress).
   2025..2516    +  CDS            tadA: TADA_ECOLI - Also known as yfhC. Experimental evidence at protein level: Swiss-Prot protein existence level 1. Catalyzes the deamination of adenosine to inosine at the wobble position 34 of tRNA(Arg2). Essential for cell viability. From Escherichia coli (strain K12).
   2619..4220    +  CDS            dCas9(N): N-terminal portion of catalytically inactive Streptococcus pyogenes dCas9 carrying the D10A mutation (Zetsche et al., 2015)
   4221..6715    +  CDS            Cas9(C) (fragment): C-terminal portion of Streptococcus pyogenes Cas9 (Zetsche et al., 2015)
   6812..7400    +  misc_feature   WPRE: woodchuck hepatitis virus posttranscriptional regulatory element
   7443..7511    +  CDS            nef (fragment): NEF_HV1Z2 - Experimental evidence at protein level: Swiss-Prot protein existence level 1. Extracellular Nef protein targets CD4(+) T-lymphocytes for apoptosis by interacting with CXCR4 surface receptors. From Human immunodeficiency virus type 1 group M subtype D (isolate Z2/CDC-Z34) (HIV-1).
   7513..7746    +  LTR            3' LTR (ΔU3): self-inactivating 3' long terminal repeat (LTR) from HIV-1
   7771..7789    -  promoter       SP6 promoter: promoter for bacteriophage SP6 RNA polymerase
   8017..8296    +  CDS            TcR (fragment): tetracycline efflux protein; tet; confers resistance to tetracycline
   8297..8345    -  misc_feature   bom (fragment): basis of mobility region from pBR322
   8447..8482    -  CDS            rop (fragment): Rop protein, which maintains plasmids at low copy number; rop
   8577..8681    +  promoter       AmpR promoter: bla
   8682..9542    +  CDS            AmpR: β-lactamase; bla; confers resistance to ampicillin, carbenicillin, and related antibiotics
   9713..10301   +  rep_origin     ori: high-copy-number ColE1/pMB1/pBR322/pUC origin of replication
  10484..10540   +  CDS            lacI (fragment): lac repressor; lacI; The lac repressor binds to the lac operator to inhibit transcription in E. coli. This inhibition can be relieved by adding lactose or isopropyl-β-D-thiogalactopyranoside (IPTG).
  10547..10876   +  promoter       SV40 promoter: SV40 enhancer and early promoter
  11076..11195   +  CDS            gpt (fragment): XGPT_ECOLI - Also known as gpp, gxu. Experimental evidence at protein level: Swiss-Prot protein existence level 1. Purine salvage pathway enzyme that catalyzes the transfer of the ribosyl-5-phosphate group from 5-phospho-alpha-D-ribose 1- diphosphate (PRPP) to the N9 position of the 6-oxopurines guanine and xanthine to form the corresponding ribonucleotides GMP (guanosine 5'- monophosphate) and XMP (xanthosine 5'-monophosphate), with the release of PPi. To a lesser extent, also acts on hypoxanthine (PubMed:9100006, PubMed:3886014). Does not ribophosphorylate adenine (PubMed:3886014). From Esch
  11195..11530   +  CDS            gpt (fragment): XGPT_ECOLI - Also known as gpp, gxu. Experimental evidence at protein level: Swiss-Prot protein existence level 1. Purine salvage pathway enzyme that catalyzes the transfer of the ribosyl-5-phosphate group from 5-phospho-alpha-D-ribose 1- diphosphate (PRPP) to the N9 position of the 6-oxopurines guanine and xanthine to form the corresponding ribonucleotides GMP (guanosine 5'- monophosphate) and XMP (xanthosine 5'-monophosphate), with the release of PPi. To a lesser extent, also acts on hypoxanthine (PubMed:9100006, PubMed:3886014). Does not ribophosphorylate adenine (PubMed:3886014). From Esch
  11625..11930   +  CDS            frsA (fragment): FRSA_ECOLI - Also known as yafA. Experimental evidence at protein level: Swiss-Prot protein existence level 1. Catalyzes the hydrolysis of esters (PubMed:15808744). Displays esterase activity toward pNP-butyrate (PubMed:15808744). May stimulate mixed-acid fermentation by acting as a fermentation/respiration switch that down-regulates respiration and up- regulates fermentation rates (PubMed:15169777). From Escherichia coli (strain K12).
  11934..12008   +  CDS            small t antigen (fragment): SV40 (simian virus 40) small t antigen
  12010..12075   +  intron         small t intron: SV40 (simian virus 40) small t antigen intron
  12205..12225   +  CDS            SV40 NLS: nuclear localization signal of SV40 (simian virus 40) large T antigen
  12544..12627   +  CDS            large T antigen (fragment): large T antigen from SV40 (simian virus 40)
  12650..12784   +  polyA_signal   SV40 poly(A) signal: SV40 polyadenylation signal
  12951..13280   +  CDS            nef (fragment): NEF_HV1BR - Experimental evidence at protein level: Swiss-Prot protein existence level 1. Extracellular Nef protein targets CD4(+) T-lymphocytes for apoptosis by interacting with CXCR4 surface receptors (PubMed:14990729). From Human immunodeficiency virus type 1 group M subtype B (isolate BRU/LAI) (HIV-1).
  13328..13585   +  LTR            5' LTR (truncated): truncated 5' long terminal repeat (LTR) from HIV-1
  13632..13757   +  misc_feature   HIV-1 Ψ: packaging signal of human immunodeficiency virus type 1
  13741..14079   +  CDS            HIV-1 gag (fragment): gag protein from human immunodeficiency virus 1; gag
  14254..14487   +  misc_feature   RRE: The Rev response element (RRE) of HIV-1 allows for Rev-dependent mRNA export from the nucleus to the cytoplasm.
  14864..14964   +  CDS            Rev (fragment): human immunodeficiency virus 1 (HIV-1) Rev protein; rev; enhances nuclear export of unspliced and incompletely spliced viral mRNAs
