[The description below was written by a language model from this plasmid's Addgene catalogue record and pLannotate feature annotations shown in this document.]
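Description:
pSLQ17940-PHR-SFFV-NES*3-PYL1-pHintein_N150-NLS-ABE8e-Cas9-NLS is a roughly 15 kb HIV-1-based lentiviral transfer plasmid on the pHR backbone, intended for expression in human cells. It is maintained in E. coli through a high-copy ColE1/pUC-type origin and selected with ampicillin (β-lactamase). The viral portion carries a truncated 5' LTR, the Ψ packaging signal with a partial gag region, the Rev response element, cPPT/CTS, and a self-inactivating ΔU3 3' LTR, so the genome can be packaged when helper functions are supplied in trans, and integrates without LTR-driven transcription. The backbone also retains legacy pHR elements outside the LTRs, including an SV40 promoter with gpt fragments, the SV40 small t intron and poly(A) signal, and remnants of TcR, rop and bom. No mammalian selection marker or fluorescent reporter is annotated within the expression cassette.

The payload is a single long fusion protein driven by the SFFV LTR promoter and followed by WPRE, which enhances transcript expression. According to the construct name, it begins with three nuclear export signals, followed by the Arabidopsis abscisic acid receptor PYL1, a pH-responsive intein segment (N150), a nuclear localization signal, the adenine base editor ABE8e, and a terminal NLS. The feature table confirms PYL1, a tadA-derived deaminase, and S. pyogenes Cas9 whose N-terminal portion matches a D10A reference, consistent with a nickase. The intein, NES and flanking NLS elements are not annotated. PYL1 is normally used for abscisic acid-induced dimerization with an ABI partner. The architecture suggests an editor held outside the nucleus until intein activity releases the NLS-tagged portion, though the record does not state this. The associated publication concerns macromolecule delivery via engineered trogocytosis.
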