Addgene plasmid #252646: pSLQ17940-PHR-SFFV-NES*3-PYL1-pHintein_N150-NLS-ABE8e-Cas9-NLS
Purpose: Human expression vector containing SFFV promoter, ABE8e fused to PYL1 and pH intein
Depositing lab: Stanley Qi. Depositing organization: Stanford University. Publication: Programmable macromolecule delivery via engineered trogocytosis. Chen X, Situ Y, Yang Y, Fu ML, Lyu L, Qi LS. bioRxiv [Preprint]. 2025 Mar 14:2025.03.12.642522. doi: 10.1101/2025.03.12.642522. PubMed 40161588.
Backbone
  Vector backbone: PHR
  Vector type: Lentiviral
Growth in bacteria
  Bacterial resistance: Ampicillin, 100 μg/mL
  Growth temperature: 37°C
  Growth strain: NEB Stable
  Copy number: High Copy
Gene/Insert
  Gene/Insert name: NES*3-PYL1-pHintein_N150-NLS-ABE8e-Cas9-NLS
  Species: H. sapiens (human)
  Promoter: SFFV
  Cloning method: Gibson Cloning
Terms and licenses: Academic/Nonprofit Terms; Industry Terms: Not Available to Industry
Depositor comments: Please visit https://doi.org/10.1101/2025.03.12.642522 for bioRxiv preprint.
How to cite: pSLQ17940-PHR-SFFV-NES*3-PYL1-pHintein_N150-NLS-ABE8e-Cas9-NLS was a gift from Stanley Qi (Addgene plasmid # 252646 ; http://n2t.net/addgene:252646 ; RRID:Addgene_252646)
